Addgene plasmid #246319: pCAMBIA1302-Pro35S:Irp9
Purpose: Overexpression of a bacterial bifunctional salicylate synthase targeted to the cytosol
Depositing lab: Chung-Jui Tsai. Depositing organization: University of Georgia. Publication: Constitutively elevated salicylic acid levels alter photosynthesis and oxidative state but not growth in transgenic populus. Xue LJ, Guo W, Yuan Y, Anino EO, Nyamdari B, Wilson MC, Frost CJ, Chen HY, Babst BA, Harding SA, Tsai CJ. Plant Cell. 2013 Jul;25(7):2714-30. doi: 10.1105/tpc.113.112839. Epub 2013 Jul 31. PubMed 23903318.
Backbone
  Vector backbone: pCAMBIA1302
  Vector type: Plant Expression
Growth in bacteria
  Bacterial resistance: Kanamycin, 50 μg/mL
  Growth temperature: 37°C
  Growth strain: DH5alpha
  Copy number: High Copy
Gene/Insert
  Gene/Insert name: Irp9
  Species: Yersinia enterocolitica
  Promoter: cauliflower mosaic virus 35S
  Cloning method: Gibson Cloning
Terms and licenses: Academic/Nonprofit Terms; Industry Terms: Not Available to Industry
How to cite: pCAMBIA1302-Pro35S:Irp9 was a gift from Chung-Jui Tsai (Addgene plasmid # 246319 ; http://n2t.net/addgene:246319 ; RRID:Addgene_246319)
