[The description below was written by a language model from this plasmid's Addgene catalogue record and pLannotate feature annotations shown in this document.]
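Description:
pCAMBIA1302-Pro35S:Irp9 is a binary T-DNA plant expression vector built on the pCAMBIA1302 backbone for overexpressing Irp9, a bifunctional salicylate synthase from the bacterium Yersinia enterocolitica, in the plant cytosol. The backbone carries a high-copy ColE1/pUC-type origin with the pBR322 bom mobilisation region for propagation in E. coli. It also carries the pVS1 oriV, RepA and StaA functions, which support stable replication in Agrobacterium. Bacterial selection is by kanamycin through an aphA-3-type KanR gene located outside the T-DNA.

Between the nopaline-type left and right border repeats lie two plant cassettes. The first is an enhanced (duplicated-enhancer) CaMV 35S promoter driving hygromycin phosphotransferase with a CaMV poly(A) signal, which allows selection of transformed plant tissue. The second is the expression cassette, headed by a CaMV 35S promoter and closed by the NOS terminator. The annotation software did not label Irp9 itself, but an unannotated gap of roughly 1.4 kb sits between the 35S promoter and the mgfp5 coding sequence, which is where the Gibson-cloned insert would be expected. The vector's mgfp5 and a histidine tag fragment are still present downstream. The record does not say whether Irp9 is fused in frame to them or ends at its own stop codon. Remnants of the pUC lacZα/MCS region also remain.

With no organelle-targeting sequence indicated, the enzyme is intended to act in the cytosol, converting chorismate to salicylate. The associated work used such constructs to raise salicylic acid levels constitutively in transgenic Populus and to examine the effects on photosynthesis, oxidative state and growth.
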