Features (pLannotate 1.2.2; 23 found; start..end, strand, type, name):
      1..589     +  rep_origin     ori: high-copy-number ColE1/pMB1/pBR322/pUC origin of replication
    775..915     -  misc_feature   bom: basis of mobility region from pBR322
   1017..1056    -  CDS            rop (fragment): Rop protein, which maintains plasmids at low copy number; rop
   1259..1453    -  rep_origin     pVS1 oriV: origin of replication for the Pseudomonas plasmid pVS1 (Heeb et al., 2000)
   1519..2592    -  CDS            pVS1 RepA: replication protein from the Pseudomonas plasmid pVS1 (Heeb et al., 2000)
   3021..3650    -  CDS            pVS1 StaA: stability protein from the Pseudomonas plasmid pVS1 (Heeb et al., 2000)
   4210..4611    -  CDS            Y4CG_SINFN (fragment): Protein inferred from homology: Swiss-Prot protein existence level 3. From Sinorhizobium fredii (strain NBRC 101917 / NGR234).
   4951..4975    -  misc_feature   RB T-DNA repeat: right border repeat from nopaline C58 T-DNA
   4997..5249    -  terminator     NOS terminator: nopaline synthase terminator and poly(A) signal
   5281..5299    -  CDS            9xHis (fragment): 9xHis affinity tag
   5305..6015    -  CDS            mgfp5: GFP with folding enhancement mutations; mgfp5; suitable for expression in plants due to removal of a cryptic intron
   7393..7734    -  promoter       CaMV 35S promoter: strong constitutive promoter from cauliflower mosaic virus
   7974..8128    -  CDS            lacZα (fragment): LacZα fragment of β-galactosidase; lacZ fragment
   8131..8187    -  misc_feature   MCS: pUC18/19 multiple cloning site
   8218..8240    -  protein_bind   lac operator (fragment): The lac repressor binds to the lac operator to inhibit transcription in E. coli. This inhibition can be relieved by adding lactose or isopropyl-β-D-thiogalactopyranoside (IPTG). lac repressor encoded by lacI
   8244..8274    -  promoter       lac promoter: promoter for the E. coli lac operon
   8289..8310    -  protein_bind   CAP binding site: CAP binding activates transcription in the presence of cAMP. E. coli catabolite activator protein
   8323..8411    -  CDS            lacI (fragment): lac repressor; lacI; The lac repressor binds to the lac operator to inhibit transcription in E. coli. This inhibition can be relieved by adding lactose or isopropyl-β-D-thiogalactopyranoside (IPTG).
   8501..9177    +  promoter       CaMV 35S promoter (enhanced): cauliflower mosaic virus 35S promoter with a duplicated enhancer region
   9244..10269   +  CDS            HygR: hygromycin B phosphotransferase confers resistance to hygromycin
  10310..10484   +  polyA_signal   CaMV poly(A) signal: cauliflower mosaic virus polyadenylation signal
  10562..10586   -  misc_feature   LB T-DNA repeat: left border repeat from nopaline C58 T-DNA
  11011..11805   +  CDS            KanR: aminoglycoside phosphotransferase; aphA-3; confers resistance to kanamycin
>Addgene plasmid #246319 | pCAMBIA1302-Pro35S:Irp9 | addgene full sequence | sequence record 491210 | Addgene NGS Result
TTGAGATCCTTTTTTTCTGCGCGTAATCTGCTGCTTGCAAACAAAAAAACCACCGCTACCAGCGGTGGTT
TGTTTGCCGGATCAAGAGCTACCAACTCTTTTTCCGAAGGTAACTGGCTTCAGCAGAGCGCAGATACCAA
ATACTGTCCTTCTAGTGTAGCCGTAGTTAGGCCACCACTTCAAGAACTCTGTAGCACCGCCTACATACCT
CGCTCTGCTAATCCTGTTACCAGTGGCTGCTGCCAGTGGCGATAAGTCGTGTCTTACCGGGTTGGACTCA
AGACGATAGTTACCGGATAAGGCGCAGCGGTCGGGCTGAACGGGGGGTTCGTGCACACAGCCCAGCTTGG
AGCGAACGACCTACACCGAACTGAGATACCTACAGCGTGAGCTATGAGAAAGCGCCACGCTTCCCGAAGG
GAGAAAGGCGGACAGGTATCCGGTAAGCGGCAGGGTCGGAACAGGAGAGCGCACGAGGGAGCTTCCAGGG
GGAAACGCCTGGTATCTTTATAGTCCTGTCGGGTTTCGCCACCTCTGACTTGAGCGTCGATTTTTGTGAT
GCTCGTCAGGGGGGCGGAGCCTATGGAAAAACGCCAGCAACGCGGCCTTTTTACGGTTCCTGGCCTTTTG
CTGGCCTTTTGCTCACATGTTCTTTCCTGCGTTATCCCCTGATTCTGTGGATAACCGTATTACCGCCTTT
GAGTGAGCTGATACCGCTCGCCGCAGCCGAACGACCGAGCGCAGCGAGTCAGTGAGCGAGGAAGCGGAAG
AGCGCCTGATGCGGTATTTTCTCCTTACGCATCTGTGCGGTATTTCACACCGCATATGGTGCACTCTCAG
TACAATCTGCTCTGATGCCGCATAGTTAAGCCAGTATACACTCCGCTATCGCTACGTGACTGGGTCATGG
CTGCGCCCCGACACCCGCCAACACCCGCTGACGCGCCCTGACGGGCTTGTCTGCTCCCGGCATCCGCTTA
CAGACAAGCTGTGACCGTCTCCGGGAGCTGCATGTGTCAGAGGTTTTCACCGTCATCACCGAAACGCGCG
AGGCAGGGTGCCTTGATGTGGGCGCCGGCGGTCGAGTGGCGACGGCGCGGCTTGTCCGCGCCCTGGTAGA
TTGCCTGGCCGTAGGCCAGCCATTTTTGAGCGGCCAGCGGCCGCGATAGGCCGACGCGAAGCGGCGGGGC
GTAGGGAGCGCAGCGACCGAAGGGTAGGCGCTTTTTGCAGCTCTTCGGCTGTGCGCTGGCCAGACAGTTA
TGCACAGGCCAGGCGGGTTTTAAGAGTTTTAATAAGTTTTAAAGAGTTTTAGGCGGAAAAATCGCCTTTT
TTCTCTTTTATATCAGTCACTTACATGTGTGACCGGTTCCCAATGTACGGCTTTGGGTTCCCAATGTACG
GGTTCCGGTTCCCAATGTACGGCTTTGGGTTCCCAATGTACGTGCTATCCACAGGAAAGAGACCTTTTCG
ACCTTTTTCCCCTGCTAGGGCAATTTGCCCTAGCATCTGCTCCGTACATTAGGAACCGGCGGATGCTTCG
CCCTCGATCAGGTTGCGGTAGCGCATGACTAGGATCGGGCCAGCCTGCCCCGCCTCCTCCTTCAAATCGT
ACTCCGGCAGGTCATTTGACCCGATCAGCTTGCGCACGGTGAAACAGAACTTCTTGAACTCTCCGGCGCT
GCCACTGCGTTCGTAGATCGTCTTGAACAACCATCTGGCTTCTGCCTTGCCTGCGGCGCGGCGTGCCAGG
CGGTAGAGAAAACGGCCGATGCCGGGATCGATCAAAAAGTAATCGGGGTGAACCGTCAGCACGTCCGGGT
TCTTGCCTTCTGTGATCTCGCGGTACATCCAATCAGCTAGCTCGATCTCGATGTACTCCGGCCGCCCGGT
TTCGCTCTTTACGATCTTGTAGCGGCTAATCAAGGCTTCACCCTCGGATACCGTCACCAGGCGGCCGTTC
TTGGCCTTCTTCGTACGCTGCATGGCAACGTGCGTGGTGTTTAACCGAATGCAGGTTTCTACCAGGTCGT
CTTTCTGCTTTCCGCCATCGGCTCGCCGGCAGAACTTGAGTACGTCCGCAACGTGTGGACGGAACACGCG
GCCGGGCTTGTCTCCCTTCCCTTCCCGGTATCGGTTCATGGATTCGGTTAGATGGGAAACCGCCATCAGT
ACCAGGTCGTAATCCCACACACTGGCCATGCCGGCCGGCCCTGCGGAAACCTCTACGTGCCCGTCTGGAA
GCTCGTAGCGGATCACCTCGCCAGCTCGTCGGTCACGCTTCGACAGACGGAAAACGGCCACGTCCATGAT
GCTGCGACTATCGCGGGTGCCCACGTCATAGAGCATCGGAACGAAAAAATCTGGTTGCTCGTCGCCCTTG
GGCGGCTTCCTAATCGACGGCGCACCGGCTGCCGGCGGTTGCCGGGATTCTTTGCGGATTCGATCAGCGG
CCGCTTGCCACGATTCACCGGGGCGTGCTTCTGCCTCGATGCGTTGCCGCTGGGCGGCCTGCGCGGCCTT
CAACTTCTCCACCAGGTCATCACCCAGCGCCGCGCCGATTTGTACCGGGCCGGATGGTTTGCGACCGCTC
ACGCCGATTCCTCGGGCTTGGGGGTTCCAGTGCCATTGCAGGGCCGGCAGGCAACCCAGCCGCTTACGCC
TGGCCAACCGCCCGTTCCTCCACACATGGGGCATTCCACGGCGTCGGTGCCTGGTTGTTCTTGATTTTCC
ATGCCGCCTCCTTTAGCCGCTAAAATTCATCTACTCATTTATTCATTTGCTCATTTACTCTGGTAGCTGC
GCGATGTATTCAGATAGCAGCTCGGTAATGGTCTTGCCTTGGCGTACCGCGTACATCTTCAGCTTGGTGT
GATCCTCCGCCGGCAACTGAAAGTTGACCCGCTTCATGGCTGGCGTGTCTGCCAGGCTGGCCAACGTTGC
AGCCTTGCTGCTGCGTGCGCTCGGACGGCCGGCACTTAGCGTGTTTGTGCTTTTGCTCATTTTCTCTTTA
CCTCATTAACTCAAATGAGTTTTGATTTAATTTCAGCGGCCAGCGCCTGGACCTCGCGGGCAGCGTCGCC
CTCGGGTTCTGATTCAAGAACGGTTGTGCCGGCGGCGGCAGTGCCTGGGTAGCTCACGCGCTGCGTGATA
CGGGACTCAAGAATGGGCAGCTCGTACCCGGCCAGCGCCTCGGCAACCTCACCGCCGATGCGCGTGCCTT
TGATCGCCCGCGACACGACAAAGGCCGCTTGTAGCCTTCCATCCGTGACCTCAATGCGCTGCTTAACCAG
CTCCACCAGGTCGGCGGTGGCCCATATGTCGTAAGGGCTTGGCTGCACCGGAATCAGCACGAAGTCGGCT
GCCTTGATCGCGGACACAGCCAAGTCCGCCGCCTGGGGCGCTCCGTCGATCACTACGAAGTCGCGCCGGC
CGATGGCCTTCACGTCGCGGTCAATCGTCGGGCGGTCGATGCCGACAACGGTTAGCGGTTGATCTTCCCG
CACGGCCGCCCAATCGCGGGCACTGCCCTGGGGATCGGAATCGACTAACAGAACATCGGCCCCGGCGAGT
TGCAGGGCGCGGGCTAGATGGGTTGCGATGGTCGTCTTGCCTGACCCGCCTTTCTGGTTAAGTACAGCGA
TAACCTTCATGCGTTCCCCTTGCGTATTTGTTTATTTACTCATCGCATCATATACGCAGCGACCGCATGA
CGCAAGCTGTTTTACTCAAATACACATCACCTTTTTAGACGGCGGCGCTCGGTTTCTTCAGCGGCCAAGC
TGGCCGGCCAGGCCGCCAGCTTGGCATCAGACAAACCGGCCAGGATTTCATGCAGCCGCACGGTTGAGAC
GTGCGCGGGCGGCTCGAACACGTACCCGGCCGCGATCATCTCCGCCTCGATCTCTTCGGTAATGAAAAAC
GGTTCGTCCTGGCCGTCCTGGTGCGGTTTCATGCTTGTTCCTCTTGGCGTTCATTCTCGGCGGCCGCCAG
GGCGTCGGCCTCGGTCAATGCGTCCTCACGGAAGGCACCGCGCCGCCTGGCCTCGGTGGGCGTCACTTCC
TCGCTGCGCTCAAGTGCGCGGTACAGGGTCGAGCGATGCACGCCAAGCAGTGCAGCCGCCTCTTTCACGG
TGCGGCCTTCCTGGTCGATCAGCTCGCGGGCGTGCGCGATCTGTGCCGGGGTGAGGGTAGGGCGGGGGCC
AAACTTCACGCCTCGGGCCTTGGCGGCCTCGCGCCCGCTCCGGGTGCGGTCGATGATTAGGGAACGCTCG
AACTCGGCAATGCCGGCGAACACGGTCAACACCATGCGGCCGGCCGGCGTGGTGGTGTCGGCCCACGGCT
CTGCCAGGCTACGCAGGCCCGCGCCGGCCTCCTGGATGCGCTCGGCAATGTCCAGTAGGTCGCGGGTGCT
GCGGGCCAGGCGGTCTAGCCTGGTCACTGTCACAACGTCGCCAGGGCGTAGGTGGTCAAGCATCCTGGCC
AGCTCCGGGCGGTCGCGCCTGGTGCCGGTGATCTTCTCGGAAAACAGCTTGGTGCAGCCGGCCGCGTGCA
GTTCGGCCCGTTGGTTGGTCAAGTCCTGGTCGTCGGTGCTGACGCGGGCATAGCCCAGCAGGCCAGCGGC
GGCGCTCTTGTTCATGGCGTAATGTCTCCGGTTCTAGTCGCAAGTATTCTACTTTATGCGACTAAAACAC
GCGACAAGAAAACGCCAGGAAAAGGGCAGGGCGGCAGCCTGTCGCGTAACTTAGGACTTGTGCGACATGT
CGTTTTCAGAAGACGGCTGCACTGAACGTCAGAAGCCGACTGCACTATAGCAGCGGAGGGGTTGGATCAA
AGTACTTTGATCCCGAGGGGAACCCTGTGGTTGGCATGCACATACAAATGGACGAACGGATAAACCTTTT
CACGCCCTTTTAAATATCCGATTATTCTAATAAACGCTCTTTTCTCTTAGGTTTACCCGCCAATATATCC
TGTCAAACACTGATAGTTTAATTCCCGATCTAGTAACATAGATGACACCGCGCGCGATAATTTATCCTAG
TTTGCGCGCTATATTTTGTTTTCTATCGCGTATTAAATGTATAATTGCGGGACTCTAATCATAAAAACCC
ATCTCATAAATAACGTCATGCATTACATGTTAATTATTACATGCTTAACGTAATTCAACAGAAATTATAT
GATAATCATCGCAAGACCGGCAACAGGATTCAATCTTAAGAAACTTTATTGCCAAATGTTTGAACGATCG
GGGAAATTCGAGCTGGTCACCAATTCACACGTGGTGGTGGTGGTGGTGGCTAGCTTTGTATAGTTCATCC
ATGCCATGTGTAATCCCAGCAGCTGTTACAAACTCAAGAAGGACCATGTGGTCTCTCTTTTCGTTGGGAT
CTTTCGAAAGGGCAGATTGTGTGGACAGGTAATGGTTGTCTGGTAAAAGGACAGGGCCATCGCCAATTGG
AGTATTTTGTTGATAATGATCAGCGAGTTGCACGCCGCCGTCTTCGATGTTGTGGCGGGTCTTGAAGTTG
GCTTTGATGCCGTTCTTTTGCTTGTCGGCCATGATGTATACGTTGTGGGAGTTGTAGTTGTATTCCAACT
TGTGGCCGAGGATGTTTCCGTCCTCCTTGAAATCGATTCCCTTAAGCTCGATCCTGTTGACGAGGGTGTC
TCCCTCAAACTTGACTTCAGCACGTGTCTTGTAGTTCCCGTCGTCCTTGAAGAAGATGGTCCTCTCCTGC
ACGTATCCCTCAGGCATGGCGCTCTTGAAGAAGTCGTGCCGCTTCATATGATCTGGGTATCTTGAAAAGC
ATTGAACACCATAAGAGAAAGTAGTGACAAGTGTTGGCCACGGAACAGGTAGTTTTCCAGTAGTGCAAAT
AAATTTAAGGGTAAGTTTTCCGTATGTTGCATCACCTTCACCCTCTCCACTGACAGAAAATTTGTGCCCA
TTAACATCACCATCTAATTCAACAAGAATTGGGACAACTCCAGTGAAAAGTTCTTCTCCTTTACTAGTAA
CGGCCGCCAGTGTGCTGGAATTCGCCCTTGGCTAGCCTACACCATTAAATAGGGCGCAATGCTCGCTAAT
TTCTCCCGGGTTTCCGTCAGTTCGCGTTCCGGTGTAGATTGCGCGATGATTCCCGCCCCCGCCTGTATCC
AGCAGCGCTGGCTGTCCTGAAATACGGAACGCAGAACTAGCGCCGCATCGAAGCGCGTATCGTCCAGCAG
CAGAATTGCGCCGGAATAAAGCTCTCGCGGCGTCTTCTCAATTTGCATAATCGCGTTCAGGGCAGCGTTT
TTAGGGATACCTGAGGCGGTAATCGACGGAAACAGCACGGTAAACGCATCCCAGGCATCCTTGTTTTCCG
CAAGCTGACCGCTCACGCCAGACCCCAGATGCTGAACGCTGCCGCGCTGGCGAACCGACATTAAATCTTC
AACCACCACGCTGCCCGGCAGGCAAACGGCCTCCAGTTCAGCAATAGCTTCTTTGACAGAAAGGATATGC
TCAAGCACCTCTTTACTATCGTGCAGCAGTTCTGCCTCTTTCGCCTTATTATGCTCCGGGTTTCCCATGC
GATCGCGGGTGCCCGCAAGCGGTTCAGTAACCACTTTATTGCCCGTCACTGACATCACCAGTTCCGGGCT
AAAGCCCAGCGCTTCGCGTCCTTCCTGACGGAACATAAACGAGCGCACTGGCGTGTTTGCCTGTCGCCCG
TATAACAGCGTGGCGGGCATATCAATCCGCGATGGCAGGGGAATGGCGCGCGAGACAATCACTTTGACAT
ACTCGCCACGGCGGATCTCCGCAACGGCGCGCGCAACCTGTTGTTTATACGCCTCACCATTGAGGGCGGT
ATCCACCGCCAGTGGTGCGTTCTGCGTCGTTGTACTGGCCTCTTTTACCCACTCGCACAAACGTCGGCAC
CCGTCGGCGGAGTCCGCATAAACGGTGACATTTCCCTTTTCAAAAATAAGTTCTTCACGGGGAACGGTTA
ACGTCAGCAGCGGCCACTCCCCGGCGTTAAAGGCAATCCCCCGCGCATGCGCCGCAAAGTTGAACCCAAC
CTGTCCATATACCCGACGTCCTTTCACCTGAGGATGTGCCATAAAACGACGCGCGCAGTCGGCAATGGAA
TCCACCGCCCATTTTTGCTCCCCGGCATCATCAATAAATGTCGCCTGCGTTCCGTCGGCATTAATGTGCA
GCCGTGCCTGGCACCCTTTGCCTAAATACCAACAGGGTTGGCGCTCATAGACATAACACTCTTCTTCTGC
GAACTGGCGTAAAACGCCAGAAATCGTCGGCAGCCATTGTTCCTCTGGTAACGCCAGGTGTAGAAATTCA
CTGATTTTCATAGATCTACCATGGTCAAGAGTCCCCCGTGTTCTCTCCAAATGAAATGAACTTCCTTATA
TAGAGGAAGGGTCTTGCGAAGGATAGTGGGATTGTGCGTCATCCCTTACGTCAGTGGAGATATCACATCA
ATCCACTTGCTTTGAAGACGTGGTTGGAACGTCTTCTTTTTCCACGATGCTCCTCGTGGGTGGGGGTCCA
TCTTTGGGACCACTGTCGGCAGAGGCATCTTCAACGATGGCCTTTCCTTTATCGCAATGATGGCATTTGT
AGGAGCCACCTTCCTTTTCCACTATCTTCACAATAAAGTGACAGATAGCTGGGCAATGGAATCCGAGGAG
GTTTCCGGATATTACCCTTTGTTGAAAAGTCTCAATTGCCCTTTGGTCTTCTGAGACTGTATCTTTGATA
TTTTTGGAGTAGACAAGTGTGTCGTGCTCCACCATGTTGACGAAGATTTTCTTCTTGTCATTGAGTCGTA
AGAGACTCTGTATGAACTGTTCGCCAGTCTTTACGGCGAGTTCTGTTAGGTCCTCTATTTGAATCTTTGA
CTCCATGAAGCTAAACTGAAGGCGGGAAACGACAATCTGATCCAAGCTCAAGCTGCTCTAGCATTCGCCA
TTCAGGCTGCGCAACTGTTGGGAAGGGCGATCGGTGCGGGCCTCTTCGCTATTACGCCAGCTGGCGAAAG
GGGGATGTGCTGCAAGGCGATTAAGTTGGGTAACGCCAGGGTTTTCCCAGTCACGACGTTGTAAAACGAC
GGCCAGTGCCAAGCTTGCATGCCTGCAGGTCGACTCTAGAGGATCCCCGGGTACCGAGCTCGAATTCGTA
ATCATGTCATAGCTGTTTCCTGTGTGAAATTGTTATCCGCTCACAATTCCACACAACATACGAGCCGGAA
GCATAAAGTGTAAAGCCTGGGGTGCCTAATGAGTGAGCTAACTCACATTAATTGCGTTGCGCTCACTGCC
CGCTTTCCAGTCGGGAAACCTGTCGTGCCAGCTGCATTAATGAATCGGCCAACGCGCGGGGAGAGGCGGT
TTGCGTATTGGCTAGAGCAGCTTGCCAACATGGTGGAGCACGACACTCTCGTCTACTCCAAGAATATCAA
AGATACAGTCTCAGAAGACCAAAGGGCTATTGAGACTTTTCAACAAAGGGTAATATCGGGAAACCTCCTC
GGATTCCATTGCCCAGCTATCTGTCACTTCATCAAAAGGACAGTAGAAAAGGAAGGTGGCACCTACAAAT
GCCATCATTGCGATAAAGGAAAGGCTATCGTTCAAGATGCCTCTGCCGACAGTGGTCCCAAAGATGGACC
CCCACCCACGAGGAGCATCGTGGAAAAAGAAGACGTTCCAACCACGTCTTCAAAGCAAGTGGATTGATGT
GAACATGGTGGAGCACGACACTCTCGTCTACTCCAAGAATATCAAAGATACAGTCTCAGAAGACCAAAGG
GCTATTGAGACTTTTCAACAAAGGGTAATATCGGGAAACCTCCTCGGATTCCATTGCCCAGCTATCTGTC
ACTTCATCAAAAGGACAGTAGAAAAGGAAGGTGGCACCTACAAATGCCATCATTGCGATAAAGGAAAGGC
TATCGTTCAAGATGCCTCTGCCGACAGTGGTCCCAAAGATGGACCCCCACCCACGAGGAGCATCGTGGAA
AAAGAAGACGTTCCAACCACGTCTTCAAAGCAAGTGGATTGATGTGATATCTCCACTGACGTAAGGGATG
ACGCACAATCCCACTATCCTTCGCAAGACCCTTCCTCTATATAAGGAAGTTCATTTCATTTGGAGAGGAC
ACGCTGAAATCACCAGTCTCTCTCTACAAATCTATCTCTCTCGAGCTTTCGCAGATCCGGGGGGCAATGA
GATATGAAAAAGCCTGAACTCACCGCGACGTCTGTCGAGAAGTTTCTGATCGAAAAGTTCGACAGCGTCT
CCGACCTGATGCAGCTCTCGGAGGGCGAAGAATCTCGTGCTTTCAGCTTCGATGTAGGAGGGCGTGGATA
TGTCCTGCGGGTAAATAGCTGCGCCGATGGTTTCTACAAAGATCGTTATGTTTATCGGCACTTTGCATCG
GCCGCGCTCCCGATTCCGGAAGTGCTTGACATTGGGGAGTTTAGCGAGAGCCTGACCTATTGCATCTCCC
GCCGTTCACAGGGTGTCACGTTGCAAGACCTGCCTGAAACCGAACTGCCCGCTGTTCTACAACCGGTCGC
GGAGGCTATGGATGCGATCGCTGCGGCCGATCTTAGCCAGACGAGCGGGTTCGGCCCATTCGGACCGCAA
GGAATCGGTCAATACACTACATGGCGTGATTTCATATGCGCGATTGCTGATCCCCATGTGTATCACTGGC
AAACTGTGATGGACGACACCGTCAGTGCGTCCGTCGCGCAGGCTCTCGATGAGCTGATGCTTTGGGCCGA
GGACTGCCCCGAAGTCCGGCACCTCGTGCACGCGGATTTCGGCTCCAACAATGTCCTGACGGACAATGGC
CGCATAACAGCGGTCATTGACTGGAGCGAGGCGATGTTCGGGGATTCCCAATACGAGGTCGCCAACATCT
TCTTCTGGAGGCCGTGGTTGGCTTGTATGGAGCAGCAGACGCGCTACTTCGAGCGGAGGCATCCGGAGCT
TGCAGGATCGCCACGACTCCGGGCGTATATGCTCCGCATTGGTCTTGACCAACTCTATCAGAGCTTGGTT
GACGGCAATTTCGATGATGCAGCTTGGGCGCAGGGTCGATGCGACGCAATCGTCCGATCCGGAGCCGGGA
CTGTCGGGCGTACACAAATCGCCCGCAGAAGCGCGGCCGTCTGGACCGATGGCTGTGTAGAAGTACTCGC
CGATAGTGGAAACCGACGCCCCAGCACTCGTCCGAGGGCAAAGAAATAGAGTAGATGCCGACCGGGATCT
GTCGATCGACAAGCTCGAGTTTCTCCATAATAATGTGTGAGTAGTTCCCAGATAAGGGAATTAGGGTTCC
TATAGGGTTTCGCTCATGTGTTGAGCATATAAGAAACCCTTAGTATGTATTTGTATTTGTAAAATACTTC
TATCAATAAAATTTCTAATTCCTAAAACCAAAATCCAGTACTAAAATCCAGATCCCCCGAATTAATTCGG
CGTTAATTCAGTACATTAAAAACGTCCGCAATGTGTTATTAAGTTGTCTAAGCGTCAATTTGTTTACACC
ACAATATATCCTGCCACCAGCCAGCCAACAGCTCCCCGACCGGCAGCTCGGCACAAAATCACCACTCGAT
ACAGGCAGCCCATCAGTCCGGGACGGCGTCAGCGGGAGAGCCGTTGTAAGGCGGCAGACTTTGCTCATGT
TACCGATGCTATTCGGAAGAACGGCAACTAAGCTGCCGGGTTTGAAACACGGATGATCTCGCGGAGGGTA
GCATGTTGATTGTAACGATGACAGAGCGTTGCTGCCTGTGATCACCGCGGTTTCAAAATCGGCTCCGTCG
ATACTATGTTATACGCCAACTTTGAAAACAACTTTGAAAAAGCTGTTTTCTGGTATTTAAGGTTTTAGAA
TGCAAGGAACAGTGAATTGGAGTTCGTCTTGTTATAATTAGCTTCTTGGGGTATCTTTAAATACTGTAGA
AAAGAGGAAGGAAATAATAAATGGCTAAAATGAGAATATCACCGGAATTGAAAAAACTGATCGAAAAATA
CCGCTGCGTAAAAGATACGGAAGGAATGTCTCCTGCTAAGGTATATAAGCTGGTGGGAGAAAATGAAAAC
CTATATTTAAAAATGACGGACAGCCGGTATAAAGGGACCACCTATGATGTGGAACGGGAAAAGGACATGA
TGCTATGGCTGGAAGGAAAGCTGCCTGTTCCAAAGGTCCTGCACTTTGAACGGCATGATGGCTGGAGCAA
TCTGCTCATGAGTGAGGCCGATGGCGTCCTTTGCTCGGAAGAGTATGAAGATGAACAAAGCCCTGAAAAG
ATTATCGAGCTGTATGCGGAGTGCATCAGGCTCTTTCACTCCATCGACATATCGGATTGTCCCTATACGA
ATAGCTTAGACAGCCGCTTAGCCGAATTGGATTACTTACTGAATAACGATCTGGCCGATGTGGATTGCGA
AAACTGGGAAGAAGACACTCCATTTAAAGATCCGCGCGAGCTGTATGATTTTTTAAAGACGGAAAAGCCC
GAAGAGGAACTTGTCTTTTCCCACGGCGACCTGGGAGACAGCAACATCTTTGTGAAAGATGGCAAAGTAA
GTGGCTTTATTGATCTTGGGAGAAGCGGCAGGGCGGACAAGTGGTATGACATTGCCTTCTGCGTCCGGTC
GATCAGGGAGGATATCGGGGAAGAACAGTATGTCGAGCTATTTTTTGACTTACTGGGGATCAAGCCTGAT
TGGGAGAAAATAAAATATTATATTTTACTGGATGAATTGTTTTAGTACCTAGAATGCATGACCAAAATCC
CTTAACGTGAGTTTTCGTTCCACTGAGCGTCAGACCCCGTAGAAAAGATCAAAGGATCTTC
